>Addgene plasmid #80088 | pRSF-DUET Cas1 Cas2 | depositor full sequence | sequence record 150459 | pRSF-DUET Cas1 Cas2 sequence 5032 bps
GGGGAATTGTGAGCGGATAACAATTCCCCTGTAGAAATAATTTTGTTTAACTTTAATAAGGAGATATACA
TGACCTGGCTTCCCCTTAATCCCATTCCACTCAAAGATCGCGTCTCCATGATCTTTCTGCAATATGGGCA
GATCGATGTAATAGATGGCGCGTTTGTACTTATCGACAAGACAGGGATCCGCACTCATATTCCTGTTGGC
TCGGTTGCCTGCATCATGCTGGAACCTGGTACACGGGTTTCGCATGCAGCTGTACGCCTGGCTGCGCAAG
TTGGAACATTGTTGGTATGGGTGGGGGAAGCGGGCGTTCGTGTTTATGCTTCTGGTCAGCCTGGAGGTGC
GCGTTCAGATAAGCTGCTCTATCAGGCAAAACTTGCTCTGGATGAAGATTTGCGTCTGAAGGTCGTACGT
AAAATGTTTGAACTTCGGTTTGGAGAACCTGCGCCTGCCCGGCGCTCCGTAGAGCAACTCAGAGGTATAG
AAGGCAGTCGCGTGCGGGCAACCTACGCACTTCTGGCGAAGCAATACGGCGTGACATGGAATGGACGTCG
CTACGATCCGAAAGACTGGGAAAAGGGCGATACGATCAACCAATGCATTAGCGCTGCAACTTCCTGTTTA
TACGGCGTAACTGAAGCGGCGATACTTGCAGCTGGTTATGCACCAGCTATTGGGTTTGTGCATACAGGAA
AGCCTCTTTCCTTTGTTTACGATATTGCAGACATCATTAAATTTGACACTGTTGTACCGAAAGCTTTTGA
GATAGCGCGTCGTAACCCTGGTGAGCCGGACCGGGAAGTCCGTTTGGCGTGCAGGGATATTTTTCGCAGT
AGTAAAACATTAGCCAAATTGATTCCGCTTATAGAGGACGTGCTTGCCGCTGGAGAAATACAACCGCCGG
CCCCACCTGAAGATGCACAGCCTGTTGCCATTCCGCTTCCTGTTTCACTGGGAGATGCAGGCCATCGGAG
TAGCTGACATGGGCAGCAGCCATCACCATCATCACCACAGCCAGGATCCGAATTCGAGCTCGGCGCGCCT
GCAGGTCGACAAGCTTGCGGCCGCATAATGCTTAAGTCGAACAGAAAGTAATCGTATTGTACACGGCCGC
ATAATCGAAATTAATACGACTCACTATAGGGGAATTGTGAGCGGATAACAATTCCCCATCTTAGTATATT
AGTTAAGTATAAGAAGGAGATATACA
[282 nt withheld, positions 1217-1498]
TGATATGGCAGATCTCAATTGGATATCGGCCGGCCACGCGATCGCTGACGTCGGTACCCTCGAGTCTGGT
AAAGAAACCGCTGCTGCGAAATTTGAACGCCAGCACATGGACTCGTCTACTAGCGCAGCTTAATTAACCT
AGGCTGCTGCCACCGCTGAGCAATAACTAGCATAACCCCTTGGGGCCTCTAAACGGGTCTTGAGGGGTTT
TTTGCTGAAACCTCAGGCATTTGAGAAGCACACGGTCACACTGCTTCCGGTAGTCAATAAACCGGTAAAC
CAGCAATAGACATAAGCGGCTATTTAACGACCCTGCCCTGAACCGACGACAAGCTGACGACCGGGTCTCC
GCAAGTGGCACTTTTCGGGGAAATGTGCGCGGAACCCCTATTTGTTTATTTTTCTAAATACATTCAAATA
TGTATCCGCTCATGAATTAATTCTTAGAAAAACTCATCGAGCATCAAATGAAACTGCAATTTATTCATAT
CAGGATTATCAATACCATATTTTTGAAAAAGCCGTTTCTGTAATGAAGGAGAAAACTCACCGAGGCAGTT
CCATAGGATGGCAAGATCCTGGTATCGGTCTGCGATTCCGACTCGTCCAACATCAATACAACCTATTAAT
TTCCCCTCGTCAAAAATAAGGTTATCAAGTGAGAAATCACCATGAGTGACGACTGAATCCGGTGAGAATG
GCAAAAGTTTATGCATTTCTTTCCAGACTTGTTCAACAGGCCAGCCATTACGCTCGTCATCAAAATCACT
CGCATCAACCAAACCGTTATTCATTCGTGATTGCGCCTGAGCGAGACGAAATACGCGGTCGCTGTTAAAA
GGACAATTACAAACAGGAATCGAATGCAACCGGCGCAGGAACACTGCCAGCGCATCAACAATATTTTCAC
CTGAATCAGGATATTCTTCTAATACCTGGAATGCTGTTTTCCCGGGGATCGCAGTGGTGAGTAACCATGC
ATCATCAGGAGTACGGATAAAATGCTTGATGGTCGGAAGAGGCATAAATTCCGTCAGCCAGTTTAGTCTG
ACCATCTCATCTGTAACATCATTGGCAACGCTACCTTTGCCATGTTTCAGAAACAACTCTGGCGCATCGG
GCTTCCCATACAATCGATAGATTGTCGCACCTGATTGCCCGACATTATCGCGAGCCCATTTATACCCATA
TAAATCAGCATCCATGTTGGAATTTAATCGCGGCCTAGAGCAAGACGTTTCCCGTTGAATATGGCTCATA
CTCTTCCTTTTTCAATATTATTGAAGCATTTATCAGGGTTATTGTCTCATGAGCGGATACATATTTGAAT
GTATTTAGAAAAATAAACAAATAGGCATGCAGCGCTCTTCCGCTTCCTCGCTCACTGACTCGCTACGCTC
GGTCGTTCGACTGCGGCGAGCGGTGTCAGCTCACTCAAAAGCGGTAATACGGTTATCCACAGAATCAGGG
GATAAAGCCGGAAAGAACATGTGAGCAAAAAGCAAAGCACCGGAAGAAGCCAACGCCGCAGGCGTTTTTC
CATAGGCTCCGCCCCCCTGACGAGCATCACAAAAATCGACGCTCAAGCCAGAGGTGGCGAAACCCGACAG
GACTATAAAGATACCAGGCGTTTCCCCCTGGAAGCTCCCTCGTGCGCTCTCCTGTTCCGACCCTGCCGCT
TACCGGATACCTGTCCGCCTTTCTCCCTTCGGGAAGCGTGGCGCTTTCTCATAGCTCACGCTGTTGGTAT
CTCAGTTCGGTGTAGGTCGTTCGCTCCAAGCTGGGCTGTGTGCACGAACCCCCCGTTCAGCCCGACCGCT
GCGCCTTATCCGGTAACTATCGTCTTGAGTCCAACCCGGTAAGACACGACTTATCGCCACTGGCAGCAGC
CATTGGTAACTGATTTAGAGGACTTTGTCTTGAAGTTATGCACCTGTTAAGGCTAAACTGAAAGAACAGA
TTTTGGTGAGTGCGGTCCTCCAACCCACTTACCTTGGTTCAAAGAGTTGGTAGCTCAGCGAACCTTGAGA
AAACCACCGTTGGTAGCGGTGGTTTTTCTTTATTTATGAGATGATGAATCAATCGGTCTATCAAGTCAAC
GAACAGCTATTCCGTTACTCTAGATTTCAGTGCAATTTATCTCTTCAAATGTAGCACCTGAAGTCAGCCC
CATACGATATAAGTTGTAATTCTCATGTTAGTCATGCCCCGCGCCCACCGGAAGGAGCTGACTGGGTTGA
AGGCTCTCAAGGGCATCGGTCGAGATCCCGGTGCCTAATGAGTGAGCTAACTTACATTAATTGCGTTGCG
CTCACTGCCCGCTTTCCAGTCGGGAAACCTGTCGTGCCAGCTGCATTAATGAATCGGCCAACGCGCGGGG
AGAGGCGGTTTGCGTATTGGGCGCCAGGGTGGTTTTTCTTTTCACCAGTGAGACGGGCAACAGCTGATTG
CCCTTCACCGCCTGGCCCTGAGAGAGTTGCAGCAAGCGGTCCACGCTGGTTTGCCCCAGCAGGCGAAAAT
CCTGTTTGATGGTGGTTAACGGCGGGATATAACATGAGCTGTCTTCGGTATCGTCGTATCCCACTACCGA
GATGTCCGCACCAACGCGCAGCCCGGACTCGGTAATGGCGCGCATTGCGCCCAGCGCCATCTGATCGTTG
GCAACCAGCATCGCAGTGGGAACGATGCCCTCATTCAGCATTTGCATGGTTTGTTGAAAACCGGACATGG
CACTCCAGTCGCCTTCCCGTTCCGCTATCGGCTGAATTTGATTGCGAGTGAGATATTTATGCCAGCCAGC
CAGACGCAGACGCGCCGAGACAGAACTTAATGGGCCCGCTAACAGCGCGATTTGCTGGTGACCCAATGCG
ACCAGATGCTCCACGCCCAGTCGCGTACCGTCTTCATGGGAGAAAATAATACTGTTGATGGGTGTCTGGT
CAGAGACATCAAGAAATAACGCCGGAACATTAGTGCAGGCAGCTTCCACAGCAATGGCATCCTGGTCATC
CAGCGGATAGTTAATGATCAGCCCACTGACGCGTTGCGCGAGAAGATTGTGCACCGCCGCTTTACAGGCT
TCGACGCCGCTTCGTTCTACCATCGACACCACCACGCTGGCACCCAGTTGATCGGCGCGAGATTTAATCG
CCGCGACAATTTGCGACGGCGCGTGCAGGGCCAGACTGGAGGTGGCAACGCCAATCAGCAACGACTGTTT
GCCCGCCAGTTGTTGTGCCACGCGGTTGGGAATGTAATTCAGCTCCGCCATCGCCGCTTCCACTTTTTCC
CGCGTTTTCGCAGAAACGTGGCTGGCCTGGTTCACCACGCGGGAAACGGTCTGATAAGAGACACCGGCAT
ACTCTGCGACATCGTATAACGTTACTGGTTTCACATTCACCACCCTGAATTGACTCTCTTCCGGGCGCTA
TCATGCCATACCGCGAAAGGTTTTGCGCCATTCGATGGTGTCCGGGATCTCGACGCTCTCCCTTATGCGA
CTCCTGCATTAGGAAATTAATACGACTCACTATA
Features (pLannotate 1.2.2; 19 found; start..end, strand, type, name):
      3..27      +  protein_bind   lac operator: The lac repressor binds to the lac operator to inhibit transcription in E. coli. This inhibition can be relieved by adding lactose or isopropyl-β-D-thiogalactopyranoside (IPTG). lac repressor encoded by lacI
     42..64      +  RBS            RBS: efficient ribosome binding site from bacteriophage T7 gene 10 (Olins and Rangwala, 1989)
     70..984     +  CDS            ygbT: CAS1_ECOLI - Also known as cas1. Experimental evidence at protein level: Swiss-Prot protein existence level 1. CRISPR (clustered regularly interspaced short palindromic repeat), is an adaptive immune system that provides protection against mobile genetic elements (viruses, transposable elements and conjugative plasmids) (PubMed:21255106, PubMed:24920831, PubMed:24793649). CRISPR clusters contain sequences complementary to antecedent mobile elements and target invading nucleic acids. CRISPR clusters are transcribed and processed into CRISPR RNA (crRNA). The Cas1-Cas2 complex is involved in CRIS
   1132..1150    +  promoter       T7 promoter: promoter for bacteriophage T7 RNA polymerase
   1151..1175    +  protein_bind   lac operator: The lac repressor binds to the lac operator to inhibit transcription in E. coli. This inhibition can be relieved by adding lactose or isopropyl-β-D-thiogalactopyranoside (IPTG). lac repressor encoded by lacI
   1217..1498    +  CDS            ygbF (sequence withheld): CAS2_ECOLI - Also known as cas2. Experimental evidence at protein level: Swiss-Prot protein existence level 1. CRISPR (clustered regularly interspaced short palindromic repeat), is an adaptive immune system that provides protection against mobile genetic elements (viruses, transposable elements and conjugative plasmids) (PubMed:21255106, PubMed:24920831, PubMed:24793649). CRISPR clusters contain sequences complementary to antecedent mobile elements and target invading nucleic acids. CRISPR clusters are transcribed and processed into CRISPR RNA (crRNA). The Cas1-Cas2 complex is involved in CRIS
   1569..1610    +  CDS            S-Tag (fragment): affinity and epitope tag derived from pancreatic ribonuclease A
   1640..1657    +  CDS            SET1 (fragment): solubility-enhancement tag derived from T7 phage gene 10B
   1665..1712    +  terminator     T7 terminator: transcription terminator for bacteriophage T7 RNA polymerase
   1876..1933    +  promoter       AmpR promoter (fragment): bla
   1942..2757    -  CDS            KanR: aminoglycoside phosphotransferase; aph(3')-Ia; confers resistance to kanamycin in bacteria or G418 (Geneticin®) in eukaryotes
   2758..2849    -  promoter       AmpR promoter: bla
   2865..3614    -  rep_origin     RSF ori: Plasmids containing the RSF 1030 origin of replication can be propagated in E. coli cells that contain additional plasmids with compatible origins.
   3697..3761    -  CDS            TcR (fragment): tetracycline efflux protein; tet; confers resistance to tetracycline
   3776..3797    -  protein_bind   CAP binding site: CAP binding activates transcription in the presence of cAMP. E. coli catabolite activator protein
   3810..4892    -  CDS            lacI: lac repressor; lacI; The lac repressor binds to the lac operator to inhibit transcription in E. coli. This inhibition can be relieved by adding lactose or isopropyl-β-D-thiogalactopyranoside (IPTG).
   4893..4970    -  promoter       lacI promoter: lacI
   4978..5013    -  CDS            TcR (fragment): tetracycline efflux protein; tet; confers resistance to tetracycline
   5016..2       +  promoter       T7 promoter (across the origin): promoter for bacteriophage T7 RNA polymerase
