[The description below was written by a language model from this plasmid's Addgene catalogue record and pLannotate feature annotations shown in this document.]
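Description:
pRSF-DUET Cas1 Cas2 is a 5,032 bp bacterial co-expression plasmid built on the pRSF-DUET1 backbone, carrying the two E. coli K12 CRISPR adaptation genes cas1 (ygbT) and cas2 (ygbF). It replicates from the RSF1030 origin, which is compatible with other common origins and so allows the plasmid to be maintained alongside additional plasmids in the same E. coli cell. Selection is by kanamycin through an aph(3')-Ia resistance gene driven by a bla-type promoter. The catalogue lists the copy number as unknown.

As in the parental Duet design, there are two tandem expression units in the same orientation. The first T7 promoter, which spans the sequence numbering origin, is followed by a lac operator, a T7 gene 10 ribosome binding site and the Cas1 coding sequence. A second T7 promoter with its own lac operator sits downstream and drives Cas2, and a single T7 terminator closes the region. The backbone-encoded lacI gene, with its own promoter, supplies the repressor, so transcription requires a host providing T7 RNA polymerase and is induced with IPTG or lactose. An S-Tag fragment and a short solubility-tag fragment are annotated downstream of Cas2 but separated from it, so they appear to be vector remnants rather than fusions. The brief TcR and partial AmpR promoter hits likewise look like backbone fragments.

The Cas1-Cas2 complex mediates acquisition of new spacers into CRISPR arrays. The associated publication concerns molecular recording by directed spacer acquisition, so the plasmid's likely use is inducible overexpression of the integrase complex for such experiments.
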