Addgene plasmid #80088: pRSF-DUET Cas1 Cas2
Purpose: Encodes Cas1 and Cas2
Depositing lab: George Church. Depositing organization: Harvard Medical School. Publication: Molecular recordings by directed CRISPR spacer acquisition. Shipman SL, Nivala J, Macklis JD, Church GM. Science. 2016 Jun 9. pii: aaf1175. 10.1126/science.aaf1175 PubMed 27284167.
Backbone
  Vector backbone: pRSF-DUET1
  Total vector size (bp): 5032
  Vector type: Bacterial Expression
Growth in bacteria
  Bacterial resistance: Kanamycin, 50 μg/mL
  Growth temperature: 37°C
  Growth strain: DH5alpha
  Copy number: Unknown
Gene/Insert 1
  Gene/Insert name: Cas1
  Species: E. coli (K12)
  GenBank ID: NP_417235.1
  Entrez Gene: cas1 (a.k.a. b2755, ECK2750, ygbT)
  Promoter: T7
  Cloning method: Gibson Cloning
  Sequencing primers: 5′ CACGCGGTTGGGAATGTAAT
Gene/Insert 2
  Gene/Insert name: Cas2
  Species: E. coli (K12)
  GenBank ID: NP_417234.2
  Promoter: T7
  Cloning method: Gibson Cloning
  Sequencing primers: 5′ ATCATCACCACAGCCAGGAT
Terms and licenses: Academic/Nonprofit Terms; Industry Terms: Not Available to Industry
How to cite: pRSF-DUET Cas1 Cas2 was a gift from George Church (Addgene plasmid # 80088 ; http://n2t.net/addgene:80088 ; RRID:Addgene_80088)
