>Addgene plasmid #80088 | pRSF-DUET Cas1 Cas2 | addgene partial sequence | sequence record 155740 | T7term 5'-GCTAGTTATTGCTCAGCGG-3'
AGCTGCGCTAGTAGACGAGTCCATGTGCTGGCGTTCAAATTTCGCAGCAGCGGTTTCTTTACCAGACTCG
AGGGTACCGACGTCAGCGATCGCGTGGCCGGCCGATATCCAATTGAGATCTGCCATATCA
[282 nt withheld, positions 131-412]
TGTATATCTCCTTCTTATACTTAACTAATATACTAAGATGGGGAATTGTTATCCGCTCACAATTCCCCTA
TAGTGAGTCGTATTAATTTCGATTATGCGGCCGTGTACAATACGATTACTTTCTGTTCGACTTAAGCATT
ATGCGGCCGCAAGCTTGTCGACCTGCAGGCGCGCCGAGCTCGAATTCGGATCCTGGCTGTGGTGATGATG
GTGATGGCTGCTGCCCATGTCAGCTACTCCGATGGCCTGCATCTCCCAGTGAAACAGGAAGCGGAATGGC
AACAGGCTGTGCATCTTCAGGTGGGGCCGGCGGTTGTATTTCTCCAGCGGCAAGCACGTCCTCTATAAGC
GGAATCAATTTGGCTAATGTTTTACTACTGCGAA
